>Addgene plasmid #67908 | pMAL-PIAL2M-sim1 | addgene partial sequence | sequence record 120904 | MBP-F 5'-GATGAAGCCCTGAAAGACGCGCAG-3'
ATAACAACAACCTCGGGATCGAGGGAAGGATTTCAGAATTCGGATCCGAAAAACCGGTTCTTAAAGATTA
CCTTCAGTCCGGAGTCATTGAAGCAAGTCCAGATTCAGACATCATTGAGGGGCCATCACGAGTATCTCTC
AGTTGCCCTATAAGTCGCAAGCGGATCAAGTTACCAGTCAAGGGCCAGTTATGTAAACATCTTCAGTGTT
TTGATTTCTCAAACTACGTTCACATAAATATGAGGAACCCAACCTGGCGCTGCCCGCATTGCAATCAACC
TGTTTGCTACCCTGACATTCGTTTAGATCAAAACATGGCCAAGATATTAAAAGATGTGGAACACAATGCT
GCTGATGTAATCATCGATGCTGGTGGTACATGGAAGGTTACAAAAAATACTGGCGAGACCCCGGAACCTG
TGCGTGAGATCATTCATGATCTAGAAGACCCGATGAGCTTATTAAACTCTGGTCCTGTTGCTGCAGCTGC
TACGGGGGATGATGATGCTGAACTGGAAGTTTTTGGTGACAACAAGGTTGAGGACCGGAAGCCCTGTATG
TCTGATGCTCAGGGTCAATCTAATAATAACAACACAAATAAACATCCTTCAAACGATGATTACTCTTCGA
TATTTGATATCTCTGATGTGATCGCACTTGACCCGGAGATTTTATCTGCTTTGGGAAACACTGCGTGAGT
CGACCTGCAGGCAAGCTTGGCACTGGCCGTCGTTTTACAACGTCGTGACTGGGAAAACCCTGGCGTTACC
CAACTTAATCGCCTTGCAGCACATCCCCCTTTCGCCAGCTGGCGTAATAGCGAAGAGGCC
