>Addgene plasmid #67908 | pMAL-PIAL2M-sim1 | addgene partial sequence | sequence record 120905 | M13-F20 5'-TGTAAAACGACGGCCAGT-3'
AAATCTCCGGGTCAAGTGCGATCACATCAGAGATATCAAATATCGAAGAGTAATCATCGTTTGAAGGATG
TTTATTTGTGTTGTTATTATTAGATTGACCCTGAGCATCAGACATACAGGGCTTCCGGTCCTCAACCTTG
TTGTCACCAAAAACTTCCAGTTCAGCATCATCATCCCCCGTAGCAGCTGCAGCAACAGGACCAGAGTTTA
ATAAGCTCATCGGGTCTTCTAGATCATGAATGATCTCACGCACAGGTTCCGGGGTCTCGCCAGTATTTTT
TGTAACCTTCCATGTACCACCAGCATCGATGATTACATCAGCAGCATTGTGTTCCACATCTTTTAATATC
TTGGCCATGTTTTGATCTAAACGAATGTCAGGGTAGCAAACAGGTTGATTGCAATGCGGGCAGCGCCAGG
TTGGGTTCCTCATATTTATGTGAACGTAGTTTGAGAAATCAAAACACTGAAGATGTTTACATAACTGGCC
CTTGACTGGTAACTTGATCCGCTTGCGACTTATAGGGCAACTGAGAGATACTCGTGATGGCCCCTCAATG
ATGTCTGAATCTGGACTTGCTTCAATGACTCCGGACTGAAGGTAATCTTTAAGAACCGGTTTTTCGGATC
CGAATTCTGAAATCCTTCCCTCGATCCCGAGGTTGTTGTTATTGTTATTGTTGTTGTTGTTCGAGCTCGA
ATTAGTCTGCGCGTCTTTCAGGGCTTCATCGACAGTCTGACGACCGCTGGCGGCGTTGATCACC
