[The description below was written by a language model from this plasmid's Addgene catalogue record.]
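Description:
pMAL-PIAL2M-sim1 is a bacterial expression plasmid built on the commercial pMAL-c2 backbone (about 6.7 kb without insert), designed for inducible production of a maltose-binding protein (MBP) fusion in E. coli. It is maintained under ampicillin selection. The record does not give the copy number, and no feature table is available, so the origin of replication and other backbone elements are not itemised. The record lists the promoter as P-lac, an IPTG-inducible lac-type promoter, which fits the stated purpose of inducible expression. MBP is supplied by the backbone at the N terminus of the insert, where it typically aids solubility and allows affinity purification on amylose resin.

The insert is a fragment of Arabidopsis thaliana PIAL2 (AT5G41580, PROTEIN INHIBITOR OF ACTIVATED STAT LIKE 2, a RING/U-box domain-containing protein). This "PIAL2M" fragment spans residues E281 to A496 and was cloned between BamHI and SalI sites, both of which are retained. In the sim1 variant, the first SUMO-interacting motif at residues 425–428 has been replaced with alanines. The record is slightly inconsistent about this motif: the purpose field writes it as VFDL, while the mutation field writes VEDL and lists the substitution as "AAA". The exact residues should therefore be confirmed by sequencing.

The associated study characterises PIAL1 and PIAL2 as E4-type SUMO ligases that promote SUMO chain formation. In that context, the construct is suited to producing recombinant mutant protein to test how this SUMO-interacting motif contributes to PIAL2 activity, presumably in comparison with the unmutated PIAL2M fragment.
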