Addgene plasmid #67908: pMAL-PIAL2M-sim1
Purpose: Inducible expression of a mutant of PIAL2M where the SIM interacting motif 1 (VFDL 425-428) was substituted with alanines.
Depositing lab: Andreas Bachmair. Depositing organization: University of Vienna. Publication: Arabidopsis PIAL1 and 2 promote SUMO chain formation as E4-type SUMO ligases and are involved in stress responses and sulfur metabolism. Tomanov K, Zeschmann A, Hermkes R, Eifler K, Ziba I, Grieco M, Novatchkova M, Hofmann K, Hesse H, Bachmair A. Plant Cell. 2014 Nov;26(11):4547-60. doi: 10.1105/tpc.114.131300. Epub 2014 Nov 18. PubMed 25415977.
Backbone
  Vector backbone: pMAL-c2
  Backbone manufacturer: NEB
  Backbone size w/o insert (bp): 6700
  Vector type: Bacterial Expression
Growth in bacteria
  Bacterial resistance: Ampicillin, 100 μg/mL
  Growth temperature: 37°C
  Growth strain: DH5alpha
  Copy number: Unknown
Gene/Insert
  Gene/Insert name: PIAL2 (alt names: AT5G41580; RING/U-box domain-containing protein)
  Species: A. thaliana (mustard weed)
  Mutation: E281-A496; VEDL 425-428 AAA
  GenBank ID: 834160
  Entrez Gene: AT5G41580 (a.k.a. AT5G41580, MBK23.10, MBK23_10, PIAL2, PROTEIN INHIBITOR OF ACTIVATED STAT LIKE 2)
  Promoter: P-lac
  Tag / fusion protein: MBP (N terminal on backbone)
  Cloning method: Restriction Enzyme; 5′ cloning site BamHI (not destroyed); 3′ cloning site SalI (not destroyed)
  Sequencing primers: 5′ MBP-F; 3′ M13 F20
Terms and licenses: Academic/Nonprofit Terms; Industry Terms: Not Available to Industry
How to cite: pMAL-PIAL2M-sim1 was a gift from Andreas Bachmair (Addgene plasmid # 67908 ; http://n2t.net/addgene:67908 ; RRID:Addgene_67908)
